Addgene plasmid #213595: pInducer-myc-ERK1-R84S/S170D/D338N
Purpose: Doxycycline inducible expression of myc-tagged ERK1-R84S/S170D/D338N cDNA in mammilian cells
Depositing lab: Channing Der. Depositing organization: University of North Carolina at Chapel Hill. Publication: Determining the ERK-regulated phosphoproteome driving KRAS-mutant cancer. Klomp JE, Diehl JN, Klomp JA, Edwards AC, Yang R, Morales AJ, Taylor KE, Drizyte-Miller K, Bryant KL, Schaefer A, Johnson JL, Huntsman EM, Yaron TM, Pierobon M, Baldelli E, Prevatte AW, Barker NK, Herring LE, Petricoin EF 3rd, Graves LM, Cantley LC, Cox AD, Der CJ, Stalnecker CA. Science. 2024 Jun 7;384(6700):eadk0850. doi: 10.1126/science.adk0850. Epub 2024 Jun 7. PubMed 38843329.
Backbone
  Vector backbone: p-Inducer10b
  Backbone size w/o insert (bp): 12153
  Vector type: Mammalian Expression, Lentiviral
  Selectable markers: Puromycin
Growth in bacteria
  Bacterial resistance: Ampicillin, 100 μg/mL
  Growth temperature: 37°C
  Growth strain: NEB Stable
  Copy number: High Copy
Gene/Insert
  Gene/Insert name: MAPK3
  Species: H. sapiens (human)
  Insert size (bp): 1185
  Mutation: R84S, S170D, D338N
  Entrez Gene: MAPK3 (a.k.a. ERK-1, ERK1, ERT2, HS44KDAP, HUMKER1A, P44ERK1, P44MAPK, PRKM3, p44-ERK1, p44-MAPK)
  Tag / fusion protein: MYC (N terminal on insert)
  Cloning method: Restriction Enzyme; 5′ cloning site Age1 (not destroyed); 3′ cloning site Mlu1 (not destroyed)
Terms and licenses: Academic/Nonprofit Terms; Industry Terms: Not Available to Industry
How to cite: pInducer-myc-ERK1-R84S/S170D/D338N was a gift from Channing Der (Addgene plasmid # 213595 ; http://n2t.net/addgene:213595 ; RRID:Addgene_213595)
