[The description below was written by a language model from this plasmid's Addgene catalogue record and pLannotate feature annotations shown in this document.]
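Description:
pInducer-myc-ERK1-R84S/S170D/D338N is an all-in-one, doxycycline-inducible lentiviral expression vector built on the p-Inducer10b backbone for use in mammalian cells. It is propagated in E. coli through a high-copy ColE1/pUC-type origin with ampicillin selection (AmpR); an f1 origin is also present. The transfer-vector region carries the standard HIV-1 elements: a truncated 5' LTR, the Ψ packaging signal with an adjoining gag fragment, the RRE for Rev-dependent RNA export, cPPT/CTS, WPRE, and a self-inactivating ΔU3 3' LTR followed by a bGH polyadenylation signal.

The payload is human MAPK3 (ERK1) cDNA carrying the R84S, S170D and D338N substitutions and an N-terminal myc tag, cloned between AgeI and MluI sites. It sits downstream of a tetracycline response element with seven tetO copies fused to a minimal CMV promoter, so transcription depends on the reverse transactivator. That transactivator is supplied from the same provirus: a constitutive human UbC promoter drives rtTA3, annotated as flanked by loxP sequences, followed by an EMCV IRES and the puromycin resistance gene. Transduced cells can therefore be selected with puromycin and will express rtTA3 continuously, while the myc-ERK1 mutant is switched on only when doxycycline is added.

The feature table also detects an EM7-driven bleomycin/Zeocin resistance cassette upstream of the TRE, and an SV40 promoter with partial HygR and ble fragments outside the LTRs; these appear to be backbone remnants and are not listed as selectable markers. The record does not state the functional effect of the three mutations. The associated work concerns the ERK-regulated phosphoproteome in KRAS-mutant cancer.
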