Features (pLannotate 1.2.2; 38 found; start..end, strand, type, name):
    488..721     +  misc_feature   RRE: The Rev response element (RRE) of HIV-1 allows for Rev-dependent mRNA export from the nucleus to the cytoplasm.
   1098..1198    +  CDS            Rev (fragment): human immunodeficiency virus 1 (HIV-1) Rev protein; rev; enhances nuclear export of unspliced and incompletely spliced viral mRNAs
   1248..1365    +  misc_feature   cPPT/CTS: central polypurine tract and central termination sequence of HIV-1
   1430..1804    -  CDS            BleoR: antibiotic-binding protein; Sh ble from Streptoalloteichus hindustanus; confers resistance to bleomycin, phleomycin, and Zeocin™
   1824..1871    -  promoter       EM7 promoter: synthetic bacterial promoter&nbsp
   1941..2211    +  protein_bind   tetracycline response element: contains seven copies of the tetracycline operator tetO tetracycline repressor TetR
   2222..2239    +  misc_feature   MCS (fragment): pUC18/19 multiple cloning site
   2244..2282    +  promoter       minimal CMV promoter: human cytomegalovirus (CMV) immediate early promoter
   2417..3553    +  CDS            MAPK3: MK03_HUMAN - Also known as ERK1, PRKM3. Experimental evidence at protein level: Swiss-Prot protein existence level 1. Serine/threonine kinase which acts as an essential component of the MAP kinase signal transduction pathway. MAPK1/ERK2 and MAPK3/ERK1 are the 2 MAPKs which play an important role in the MAPK/ERK cascade. They participate also in a signaling cascade initiated by activated KIT and KITLG/SCF. Depending on the cellular context, the MAPK/ERK cascade mediates diverse biological functions such as cell growth, adhesion, survival and differentiation through the regulation of transcripti
   3570..4781    +  promoter       UbC promoter: human ubiquitin C promoter
   4788..4821    -  protein_bind   loxP: Cre-mediated recombination occurs in the 8-bp core sequence (GCATACAT). Cre recombinase
   4828..5525    +  CDS            rtTA3 (fragment): reverse tetracycline transactivator 3 activates expression from Tet-responsive promoters in the presence of doxycycline
   5455..5565    +  CDS            VP48: 3 tandem repeats of the minimal activation domain of herpes simplex virus VP16 (Cheng et al., 2013)
   5575..5605    +  protein_bind   loxP (fragment): Cre-mediated recombination occurs in the 8-bp core sequence (GCATACAT). Cre recombinase
   5623..6195    +  misc_feature   IRES: internal ribosome entry site (IRES) of the encephalomyocarditis virus (EMCV)
   6204..6800    +  CDS            PuroR: puromycin N-acetyltransferase; pac from Streptomyces alboniger; confers resistance to puromycin
   6822..7410    +  misc_feature   WPRE: woodchuck hepatitis virus posttranscriptional regulatory element
   7427..7615    +  CDS            nef (fragment): NEF_HV1Z2 - Experimental evidence at protein level: Swiss-Prot protein existence level 1. Extracellular Nef protein targets CD4(+) T-lymphocytes for apoptosis by interacting with CXCR4 surface receptors. From Human immunodeficiency virus type 1 group M subtype D (isolate Z2/CDC-Z34) (HIV-1).
   7617..7850    +  LTR            3' LTR (ΔU3): self-inactivating 3' long terminal repeat (LTR) from HIV-1
   7957..8181    +  polyA_signal   bGH poly(A) signal: bovine growth hormone polyadenylation signal
   8185..8206    +  promoter       SV40 promoter (fragment): SV40 enhancer and early promoter
   8227..8655    +  rep_origin     f1 ori (sequence partly withheld): f1 bacteriophage origin of replication; arrow indicates direction of (+) strand synthesis
   8669..8998    +  promoter       SV40 promoter: SV40 enhancer and early promoter
   9075..9691    +  CDS            HygR (fragment): aminoglycoside phosphotransferase from E. coli confers resistance to hygromycin
   9701..9826    +  CDS            ble (fragment): BLE_KLEPN - Experimental evidence at protein level: Swiss-Prot protein existence level 1. Binding protein with a strong affinity to the bleomycin family of antibiotics. Binds to CL990; an antimitotic-antibiotic compound. From Klebsiella pneumoniae.
   9821..9902    +  polyA_signal   SV40 poly(A) signal: SV40 polyadenylation signal
  10013..10035   -  protein_bind   lac operator (fragment): The lac repressor binds to the lac operator to inhibit transcription in E. coli. This inhibition can be relieved by adding lactose or isopropyl-β-D-thiogalactopyranoside (IPTG). lac repressor encoded by lacI
  10039..10069   -  promoter       lac promoter: promoter for the E. coli lac operon
  10084..10105   -  protein_bind   CAP binding site: CAP binding activates transcription in the presence of cAMP. E. coli catabolite activator protein
  10118..10210   -  CDS            lacI (fragment): lac repressor; lacI; The lac repressor binds to the lac operator to inhibit transcription in E. coli. This inhibition can be relieved by adding lactose or isopropyl-β-D-thiogalactopyranoside (IPTG).
  10393..10981   -  rep_origin     ori: high-copy-number ColE1/pMB1/pBR322/pUC origin of replication
  11152..12012   -  CDS            AmpR: β-lactamase; bla; confers resistance to ampicillin, carbenicillin, and related antibiotics
  12013..12117   -  promoter       AmpR promoter: bla
  12165..12299   +  polyA_signal   SV40 poly(A) signal: SV40 polyadenylation signal
  12466..12795   +  CDS            nef (fragment): NEF_HV1BR - Experimental evidence at protein level: Swiss-Prot protein existence level 1. Extracellular Nef protein targets CD4(+) T-lymphocytes for apoptosis by interacting with CXCR4 surface receptors (PubMed:14990729). From Human immunodeficiency virus type 1 group M subtype B (isolate BRU/LAI) (HIV-1).
  12843..13100   +  LTR            5' LTR (truncated): truncated 5' long terminal repeat (LTR) from HIV-1
  13147..13272   +  misc_feature   HIV-1 Ψ: packaging signal of human immunodeficiency virus type 1
  13256..313     +  CDS            HIV-1 gag (fragment) (across the origin): gag protein from human immunodeficiency virus 1; gag
>Addgene plasmid #213595 | pInducer-myc-ERK1-R84S/S170D/D338N | addgene full sequence | sequence record 425001 | Addgene NGS Result
CGGGGGAGAATTAGATCGCGATGGGAAAAAATTCGGTTAAGGCCAGGGGGAAAGAAAAAATATAAATTAA
AACATATAGTATGGGCAAGCAGGGAGCTAGAACGATTCGCAGTTAATCCTGGCCTGTTAGAAACATCAGA
AGGCTGTAGACAAATACTGGGACAGCTACAACCATCCCTTCAGACAGGATCAGAAGAACTTAGATCATTA
TATAATACAGTAGCAACCCTCTATTGTGTGCATCAAAGGATAGAGATAAAAGACACCAAGGAAGCTTTAG
ACAAGATAGAGGAAGAGCAAAACAAAAGTAAGACCACCGCACAGCAAGCGGCCGGCCGCTGATCTTCAGA
CCTGGAGGAGGAGATATGAGGGACAATTGGAGAAGTGAATTATATAAATATAAAGTAGTAAAAATTGAAC
CATTAGGAGTAGCACCCACCAAGGCAAAGAGAAGAGTGGTGCAGAGAGAAAAAAGAGCAGTGGGAATAGG
AGCTTTGTTCCTTGGGTTCTTGGGAGCAGCAGGAAGCACTATGGGCGCAGCGTCAATGACGCTGACGGTA
CAGGCCAGACAATTATTGTCTGGTATAGTGCAGCAGCAGAACAATTTGCTGAGGGCTATTGAGGCGCAAC
AGCATCTGTTGCAACTCACAGTCTGGGGCATCAAGCAGCTCCAGGCAAGAATCCTGGCTGTGGAAAGATA
CCTAAAGGATCAACAGCTCCTGGGGATTTGGGGTTGCTCTGGAAAACTCATTTGCACCACTGCTGTGCCT
TGGAATGCTAGTTGGAGTAATAAATCTCTGGAACAGATTTGGAATCACACGACCTGGATGGAGTGGGACA
GAGAAATTAACAATTACACAAGCTTAATACACTCCTTAATTGAAGAATCGCAAAACCAGCAAGAAAAGAA
TGAACAAGAATTATTGGAATTAGATAAATGGGCAAGTTTGTGGAATTGGTTTAACATAACAAATTGGCTG
TGGTATATAAAATTATTCATAATGATAGTAGGAGGCTTGGTAGGTTTAAGAATAGTTTTTGCTGTACTTT
CTATAGTGAATAGAGTTAGGCAGGGATATTCACCATTATCGTTTCAGACCCACCTCCCAACCCCGAGGGG
ACCCGACAGGCCCGAAGGAATAGAAGAAGAAGGTGGAGAGAGAGACAGAGACAGATCCATTCGATTAGTG
AACGGATCGGCACTGCGTGCGCCAATTCTGCAGACAAATGGCAGTATTCATCCACAATTTTAAAAGAAAA
GGGGGGATTGGGGGGTACAGTGCAGGGGAAAGAATAGTAGACATAATAGCAACAGACATACAAACTAAAG
AATTACAAAAACAAATTACAAAAATTCAAAATTTTCGGGTTTATTACAGGGACAGCAGAGATCCAGTTTG
GTTAGTACCGGGCCCGCTCTAGTCCGGAATCAGTCCTGCTCCTCGGCCACGAAGTGCACGCAGTTGCCGG
CCGGGTCGCGCAGGGCGAACTCCCGCCCCCACGGCTGCTCGCCGATCTCGGTCATGGCCGGCCCGGAGGC
GTCCCGGAAGTTCGTGGACACGACCTCCGACCACTCGGCGTACAGCTCGTCCAGGCCGCGCACCCACACC
CAGGCCAGGGTGTTGTCCGGCACCACCTGGTCCTGGACCGCGCTGATGAACAGGGTCACGTCGTCCCGGA
CCACACCGGCGAAGTCGTCCTCCACGAAGTCCCGGGAGAACCCGAGCCGGTCGGTCCAGAACTCGACCGC
TCCGGCGACGTCGCGCGCGGTGAGCACCGGAACGGCACTGGTCAACTTGGCCATGGTGGCCCTCCTATAG
TGAGTCGTATTATACTATGCCGATATACTATGCCGATGATTAATTGTCAACACGTGCTGCAGGTCCGAGG
TTCTAGGCTAGCTTAAAGGAACCAATTCAGTCGACTGGATCCTTTACCACTCCCTATCAGTGATAGAGAA
AAGTGAAAGTCGAGTTTACCACTCCCTATCAGTGATAGAGAAAAGTGAAAGTCGAGTTTACCACTCCCTA
TCAGTGATAGAGAAAAGTGAAAGTCGAGTTTACCACTCCCTATCAGTGATAGAGAAAAGTGAAAGTCGAG
TTTACCACTCCCTATCAGTGATAGAGAAAAGTGAAAGTCGAGTTTACCACTCCCTATCAGTGATAGAGAA
AAGTGAAAGTCGAGTTTACCACTCCCTATCAGTGATAGAGAAAAGTGAAAGTCGAGCTCGGTACCCGGGT
CGAGGTAGGCGTGTACGGTGGGAGGCCTATATAAGCAGAGCTCGTTTAGTGAACCGTCAGATCGCCTGGA
GACGCCATCCACGCTGTTTTGACCTCCATAGAAGACACCGGGACCGATCCAGCCTACCGGTATGGAGCAG
AAGCTGATCTCCGAGGAGGACCTGGGATCTGGGCATATGGCGGCGGCGGCGGCTCAGGGGGGCGGGGGCG
GGGAGCCCCGTAGAACCGAGGGGGTCGGCCCGGGGGTCCCGGGGGAGGTGGAGATGGTGAAGGGGCAGCC
GTTCGACGTGGGCCCGCGCTACACGCAGTTGCAGTACATCGGCGAGGGCGCGTACGGCATGGTCAGCTCG
GCCTATGACCACGTGCGCAAGACTCGCGTGGCCATCAAGAAGATCAGCCCCTTCGAACATCAGACCTACT
GCCAGAGCACGCTCCGGGAGATCCAGATCCTGCTGCGCTTCCGCCATGAGAATGTCATCGGCATCCGAGA
CATTCTGCGGGCGTCCACCCTGGAAGCCATGAGAGATGTCTACATTGTGCAGGACCTGATGGAGACTGAC
CTGTACAAGTTGCTGAAAAGCCAGCAGCTGAGCAATGACCATATCTGCTACTTCCTCTACCAGATCCTGC
GGGGCCTCAAGTACATCCACTCCGCCAACGTGCTCCACCGAGATCTAAAGCCCGACAACCTGCTCATCAA
CACCACCTGCGACCTTAAGATTTGTGATTTCGGCCTGGCCCGGATTGCCGATCCTGAGCATGACCACACC
GGCTTCCTGACGGAGTATGTGGCTACGCGCTGGTACCGGGCCCCAGAGATCATGCTGAACTCCAAGGGCT
ATACCAAGTCCATCGACATCTGGTCTGTGGGCTGCATTCTGGCTGAGATGCTCTCTAACCGGCCCATCTT
CCCTGGCAAGCACTACCTGGATCAGCTCAACCACATTCTGGGCATCCTGGGCTCCCCATCCCAGGAGGAC
CTGAATTGTATCATCAACATGAAGGCCCGAAACTACCTACAGTCTCTGCCCTCCAAGACCAAGGTGGCTT
GGGCCAAGCTTTTCCCCAAGTCAGACTCCAAAGCCCTTGACCTGCTGGACCGGATGTTAACCTTTAACCC
CAATAAACGGATCACAGTGGAGGAAGCGCTGGCTCACCCCTACCTGGAGCAGTACTATGACCCGACGAAT
GAGCCAGTGGCCGAGGAGCCCTTCACCTTCGCCATGGAGCTGGATGACCTACCTAAGGAGCGGCTGAAGG
AGCTCATCTTCCAGGAGACAGCACGCTTCCAGCCCGGAGTGCTGGAGGCCCCCTAGACGCGTAAGATCTG
GCCTCCGCGCCGGGTTTTGGCGCCTCCCGCGGGCGCCCCCCTCCTCACGGCGAGCGCTGCCACGTCAGAC
GAAGGGCGCAGCGAGCGTCCTGATCCTTCCGCCCGGACGCTCAGGACAGCGGCCCGCTGCTCATAAGACT
CGGCCTTAGAACCCCAGTATCAGCAGAAGGACATTTTAGGACGGGACTTGGGTGACTCTAGGGCACTGGT
TTTCTTTCCAGAGAGCGGAACAGGCGAGGAAAAGTAGTCCCTTCTCGGCGATTCTGCGGAGGGATCTCCG
TGGGGCGGTGAACGCCGATGATTATATAAGGACGCGCCGGGTGTGGCACAGCTAGTTCCGTCGCAGCCGG
GATTTGGGTCGCGGTTCTTGTTTGTGGATCGCTGTGATCGTCACTTGGTGAGTAGCGGGCTGCTGGGCTG
GCCGGGGCTTTCGTGGCCGCCGGGCCGCTCGGTGGGACGGAAGCGTGTGGAGAGACCGCCAAGGGCTGTA
GTCTGGGTCCGCGAGCAAGGTTGCCCTGAACTGGGGGTTGGGGGGAGCGCAGCAAAATGGCGGCTGTTCC
CGAGTCTTGAATGGAAGACGCTTGTGAGGCGGGCTGTGAGGTCGTTGAAACAAGGTGGGGGGCATGGTGG
GCGGCAAGAACCCAAGGTCTTGAGGCCTTCGCTAATGCGGGAAAGCTCTTATTCGGGTGAGATGGGCTGG
GGCACCATCTGGGGACCCTGACGTGAAGTTTGTCACTGACTGGAGAACTCGGTTTGTCGTCTGTTGCGGG
GGCGGCAGTTATGGCGGTGCCGTTGGGCAGTGCACCCGTACCTTTGGGAGCGCGCGCCCTCGTCGTGTCG
TGACGTCACCCGTTCTGTTGGCTTATAATGCAGGGTGGGGCCACCTGCCGGTAGGTGTGTGGTAGGCTTT
TCTCCGTCGCAGGACGCAGGGTTCGGGCCTAGGGTAGGCTCTCCTGAATCGACAGGCGCCGGACCTCTGG
TGAGGGGAGGGATAAGTGAGGCGTCAGTTTCTTTGGTCGGTTTTATGTACCTATCTTCTTAAGTAGCTGA
AGCTCCGGTTTTGAACTATGCGCTCGGGGTTGGCGAGTGTGTTTTGTGAAGTTTTTTAGGCACCTTTTGA
AATGTAATCATTTGGGTCAATATGTAATTTTCAGTGTTAGACTAGTAAATTGTCCGCTAAATTCTGGCCG
TTTTTGGCTTTTTTGTTAGACGGATCCATAACTTCGTATAATGTATGCTATACGAAGTTATGCCACCATG
TCTAGACTGGACAAGAGCAAAGTCATAAACGGAGCTCTGGAATTACTCAATGGTGTCGGTATCGAAGGCC
TGACGACAAGGAAACTCGCTCAAAAGCTGGGAGTTGAGCAGCCTACCCTGTACTGGCACGTGAAGAACAA
GCGGGCCCTGCTCGATGCCCTGCCAATCGAGATGCTGGACAGGCATCATACCCACTTCTGCCCCCTGGAA
GGCGAGTCATGGCAAGACTTTCTGCGGAACAACGCCAAGTCATACCGCTGTGCTCTCCTCTCACATCGCG
ACGGGGCTAAAGTGCATCTCGGCACCCGCCCAACAGAGAAACAGTACGAAACCCTGGAAAATCAGCTCGC
GTTCCTGTGTCAGCAAGGCTTCTCCCTGGAGAACGCACTGTACGCTCTGTCCGCCGTGGGCCACTTTACA
CTGGGCTGCGTATTGGAGGAACAGGAGCATCAAGTAGCAAAAGAGGAAAGAGAGACACCTACCACCGATT
CTATGCCCCCACTTCTGAGACAAGCAATTGAGCTGTTCGACCGGCAGGGAGCCGAACCTGCCTTCCTTTT
CGGCCTGGAACTAATCATATGTGGCCTGGAGAAACAGCTAAAGTGCGAAAGCGGCGGGCCGACCGACGCC
CTTGACGATTTTGACTTAGACATGCTCCCAGCCGATGCCCTTGACGACTTTGACCTTGATATGCTGCCTG
CTGACGCTCTTGACGATTTTGACCTTGACATGCTCCCCGGGTAAATAACTTCGTATAGCATACATTATAC
GAAGTATGGCGCGCCAATTCCGCCCCTCTCCCTCCCCCCCCCCTAACGTTACTGGCCGAAGCCGCTTGGA
ATAAGGCCGGTGTGCGTTTGTCTATATGTTATTTTCCACCATATTGCCGTCTTTTGGCAATGTGAGGGCC
CGGAAACCTGGCCCTGTCTTCTTGACGAGCATTCCTAGGGGTCTTTCCCCTCTCGCCAAAGGAATGCAAG
GTCTGTTGAATGTCGTGAAGGAAGCAGTTCCTCTGGAAGCTTCTTGAAGACAAACAACGTCTGTAGCGAC
CCTTTGCAGGCAGCGGAACCCCCCACCTGGCGACAGGTGCCTCTGCGGCCAAAAGCCACGTGTATAAGAT
ACACCTGCAAAGGCGGCACAACCCCAGTGCCACGTTGTGAGTTGGATAGTTGTGGAAAGAGTCAAATGGC
TCTCCTCAAGCGTATTCAACAAGGGGCTGAAGGATGCCCAGAAGGTACCCCATTGTATGGGATCTGATCT
GGGGCCTCGGTGCACATGCTTTACATGTGTTTAGTCGAGGTTAAAAAAACGTCTAGGCCCCCCGAACCAC
GGGGACGTGGTTTTCCTTTGAAAAACACGATAATACCATGGCCACCGAGTACAAGCCCACGGTGCGCCTC
GCCACCCGCGACGACGTCCCCCGGGCCGTACGCACCCTCGCCGCCGCGTTCGCCGACTACCCCGCCACGC
GCCACACCGTCGACCCGGACCGCCACATCGAGCGGGTCACCGAGCTGCAAGAACTCTTCCTCACGCGCGT
CGGGCTCGACATCGGCAAGGTGTGGGTCGCGGACGACGGCGCCGCGGTGGCGGTCTGGACCACGCCGGAG
AGCGTCGAAGCGGGGGCGGTGTTCGCCGAGATCGGCTCGCGCATGGCCGAGTTGAGCGGTTCCCGGCTGG
CCGCGCAGCAACAGATGGAAGGCCTCCTGGCGCCGCACCGGCCCAAGGAGCCCGCGTGGTTCCTGGCCAC
CGTCGGCGTCTCGCCCGACCACCAGGGCAAGGGTCTGGGCAGCGCCGTCGTGCTCCCCGGAGTGGAGGCG
GCCGAGCGCGCTGGGGTGCCCGCCTTCCTGGAGACCTCCGCGCCCCGCAACCTCCCCTTCTACGAGCGGC
TCGGCTTCACCGTCACCGCCGACGTCGAGGTGCCCGAAGGACCGCGCACCTGGTGCATGACCCGCAAGCC
CGGTGCCTGATTAATTAAGCGCGTCTGGAACAATCAACCTCTGGATTACAAAATTTGTGAAAGATTGACT
GGTATTCTTAACTATGTTGCTCCTTTTACGCTATGTGGATACGCTGCTTTAATGCCTTTGTATCATGCTA
TTGCTTCCCGTATGGCTTTCATTTTCTCCTCCTTGTATAAATCCTGGTTGCTGTCTCTTTATGAGGAGTT
GTGGCCCGTTGTCAGGCAACGTGGCGTGGTGTGCACTGTGTTTGCTGACGCAACCCCCACTGGTTGGGGC
ATTGCCACCACCTGTCAGCTCCTTTCCGGGACTTTCGCTTTCCCCCTCCCTATTGCCACGGCGGAACTCA
TCGCCGCCTGCCTTGCCCGCTGCTGGACAGGGGCTCGGCTGTTGGGCACTGACAATTCCGTGGTGTTGTC
GGGGAAGCTGACGTCCTTTCCATGGCTGCTCGCCTGTGTTGCCACCTGGATTCTGCGCGGGACGTCCTTC
TGCTACGTCCCTTCGGCCCTCAATCCAGCGGACCTTCCTTCCCGCGGCCTGCTGCCGGCTCTGCGGCCTC
TTCCGCGTCTTCGCCTTCGCCCTCAGACGAGTCGGATCTCCCTTTGGGCCGCCTCCCCGCCTGGAATTAA
TTCTGCAGTCGAGACCTAGAAAAACATGGAGCAATCACAAGTAGCAATACAGCAGCTACCAATGCTGATT
GTGCCTGGCTAGAAGCACAAGAGGAGGAGGAGGTGGGTTTTCCAGTCACACCTCAGGTACCTTTAAGACC
AATGACTTACAAGGCAGCTGTAGATCTTAGCCACTTTTTAAAAGAAAAGAGGGGACTGGAAGGGCTAATT
CACTCCCAACGAAGACAAGATCTGCTTTTTGCTTGTACTGGGTCTCTCTGGTTAGACCAGATCTGAGCCT
GGGAGCTCTCTGGCTAACTAGGGAACCCACTGCTTAAGCCTCAATAAAGCTTGCCTTGAGTGCTTCAAGT
AGTGTGTGCCCGTCTGTTGTGTGACTCTGGTAACTAGAGATCCCTCAGACCCTTTTAGTCAGTGTGGAAA
ATCTCTAGCAGTAGTAGTTCATGTCATCTTATTATTCAGTATTTATAACTTGCAAAGAAATGAATATCAG
AGAGTGAGAGGCCTTGACATTGTTTAAACCCGCTGATCAGCCTCGACTGTGCCTTCTAGTTGCCAGCCAT
CTGTTGTTTGCCCCTTCCCCGTGCCTTCCTTGACCCTGGAAGGTGCCACTCCCACTGTCCTTTCCTAATA
AAATGAGGAAATTGCATCGCATTGTCTGAGTAGGTGTCATTCTATTCTGGGGGGTGGGGTGGGGCAGGAC
AGCAAGGGGGAGGATTGGGAAGACAATAGCAGGCATGCTGGGGATGCGGTGGGCTCTATGGCTTCTGAGG
CGGAAAGAACCAGCTGGGGCTCTAGGGGGTATCCCC
[124 nt withheld, positions 8227-8350]
C
[91 nt withheld, positions 8352-8442]
A
[49 nt withheld, positions 8444-8492]
CCTTTGACGTTGGAGTCCACGTTCTTT
[37 nt withheld, positions 8520-8556]
ACCCTATCTCGGTCTATTCTTTTGATTTATAAGGGATTTTGCCGATTTCGGCCTATTGGTTAAAAAATGA
GCTGATTTAACAAAAATTTAACGCGAATTAATTCTGTGGAATGTGTGTCAGTTAGGGTGTGGAAAGTCCC
CAGGCTCCCCAGCAGGCAGAAGTATGCAAAGCATGCATCTCAATTAGTCAGCAACCAGGTGTGGAAAGTC
CCCAGGCTCCCCAGCAGGCAGAAGTATGCAAAGCATGCATCTCAATTAGTCAGCAACCATAGTCCCGCCC
CTAACTCCGCCCATCCCGCCCCTAACTCCGCCCAGTTCCGCCCATTCTCCGCCCCATGGCTGACTAATTT
TTTTTATTTATGCAGAGGCCGAGGCCGCCTCTGCCTCTGAGCTATTCCAGAAGTAGTGAGGAGGCTTTTT
TGGAGGCCTAGGCTTTTGCAAAAAGCTCCCGGGAGCTTGTATATCCATTTTCGGATCTGATCAGCACGTG
ATGAAAAAGCCTGAACTCACCGCGACGTGACCGCAAGGAATCGGTCAATACACTACATGGCGTGATTTCA
TATGCGCGATTGCTGATCCCCATGTGTATCACTGGCAAACTGTGATGGACGACACCGTCAGTGCGTCCGT
CGCGCAGGCTCTCGATGAGCTGATGCTTTGGGCCGAGGACTGCCCCGAAGTCCGGCACCTCGTGCACGCG
GATTTCGGCTCCAACAATGTCCTGACGGACAATGGCCGCATAACAGCGGTCATTGACTGGAGCGAGGCGA
TGTTCGGGGATTCCCAATACGAGGTCGCCAACATCTTCTTCTGGAGGCCGTGGTTGGCTTGTATGGAGCA
GCAGACGCGCTACTTCGAGCGGAGGCATCCGGAGCTTGCAGGATCGCCGCGGCTCCGGGCGTATATGCTC
CGCATTGGTCTTGACCAACTCTATCAGAGCTTGGTTGACGGCAATTTCGATGATGCAGCTTGGGCGCAGG
GTCGATGCGACGCAATCGTCCGATCCGGAGCCGGGACTGTCGGGCGTACACAAATCGCCCGCAGAAGCGC
GGCCGTCTGGACCGATGGCTGTGTAGAAGTACTCGCCGATAGTGGAAACCGACGCCCCAGCACTCGTCCG
AGGGCAAAGGAATAGCACGTGCTACGAGATTTCGATTCCACCGCCGCCTTCTATGAAAGGTTGGGCTTCG
GAATCGTTTTCCGGGACGCCGGCTGGATGATCCTCCAGCGCGGGGATCTCATGCTGGAGTTCTTCGCCCA
CCCCAACTTGTTTATTGCAGCTTATAATGGTTACAAATAAAGCAATAGCATCACAAATTTCACAAATAAA
GCATTTTTTTCACTGCATTCTAGTTGTGGTTTGTCCAAACTAATCAATGTATCTTATCATGTCTGTATAC
CGTCGACCTCTAGCTAGAGCTTGGCGTAATCATGGTCATAGCTGTTTCCTGTGTGAAATTGTTATCCGCT
CACAATTCCACACAACATACGAGCCGGAAGCATAAAGTGTAAAGCCTGGGGTGCCTAATGAGTGAGCTAA
CTCACATTAATTGCGTTGCGCTCACTGCCCGCTTTCCAGTCGGGAAACCTGTCGTGCCAGCTGCATTAAT
GAATCGGCCAACGCGCGGGGAGAGGCGGTTTGCGTATTGGGCGCTCTTCCGCTTCCTCGCTCACTGACTC
GCTGCGCTCGGTCGTTCGGCTGCGGCGAGCGGTATCAGCTCACTCAAAGGCGGTAATACGGTTATCCACA
GAATCAGGGGATAACGCAGGAAAGAACATGTGAGCAAAAGGCCAGCAAAAGGCCAGGAACCGTAAAAAGG
CCGCGTTGCTGGCGTTTTTCCATAGGCTCCGCCCCCCTGACGAGCATCACAAAAATCGACGCTCAAGTCA
GAGGTGGCGAAACCCGACAGGACTATAAAGATACCAGGCGTTTCCCCCTGGAAGCTCCCTCGTGCGCTCT
CCTGTTCCGACCCTGCCGCTTACCGGATACCTGTCCGCCTTTCTCCCTTCGGGAAGCGTGGCGCTTTCTC
ATAGCTCACGCTGTAGGTATCTCAGTTCGGTGTAGGTCGTTCGCTCCAAGCTGGGCTGTGTGCACTAACC
CCCCGTTCAGCCCGACCGCTGCGCCTTATCCGGTAACTATCGTCTTGAGTCCAACCCGGTAAGACACGAC
TTATCGCCACTGGCAGCAGCCACTGGTAACAGGATTAGCAGAGCGAGGTATGTAGGCGGTGCTACAGAGT
TCTTGAAGTGGTGGCCTAACTACGGCTACACTAGAAGAACAGTATTTGGTATCTGCGCTCTGCTGAAGCC
AGTTACCTTCGGAAAAAGAGTTGGTAGCTCTTGATCCGGCAAACAAACCACCGCTGGTAGCGGTGGTTTT
TTTGTTTGCAAGCAGCAGATTACGCGCAGAAAAAAAGGATCTCAAGAAGATCCTTTGATCTTTTCTACGG
GGTCTGACGCTCAGTGGAACGAAAACTCACGTTAAGGGATTTTGGTCATGAGATTATCAAAAAGGATCTT
CACCTAGATCCTTTTAAATTAAAAATGAAGTTTTAAATCAATCTAAAGTATATATGAGTAAACTTGGTCT
GACAGTTACCAATGCTTAATCAGTGAGGCACCTATCTCAGCGATCTGTCTATTTCGTTCATCCATAGTTG
CCTGACTCCCCGTCGTGTAGATAACTACGATACGGGAGGGCTTACCATCTGGCCCCAGTGCTGCAATGAT
ACCGCGAGACCCACGCTCACCGGCTCCAGATTTATCAGCAATAAACCAGCCAGCCGGAAGGGCCGAGCGC
AGAAGTGGTCCTGCAACTTTATCCGCCTCCATCCAGTCTATTAATTGTTGCCGGGAAGCTAGAGTAAGTA
GTTCGCCAGTTAATAGTTTGCGCAACGTTGTTGCCATTGCTACAGGCATCGTGGTGTCACGCTCGTCGTT
TGGTATGGCTTCATTCAGCTCCGGTTCCCAACGATCAAGGCGAGTTACATGATCCCCCATGTTGTGCAAA
AAAGCGGTTAGCTCCTTCGGTCCTCCGATCGTTGTCAGAAGTAAGTTGGCCGCAGTGTTATCACTCATGG
TTATGGCAGCACTGCATAATTCTCTTACTGTCATGCCATCCGTAAGATGCTTTTCTGTGACTGGTGAGTA
CTCAACCAAGTCATTCTGAGAATAGTGTATGCGGCGACCGAGTTGCTCTTGCCCGGCGTCAATACGGGAT
AATACCGCGCCACATAGCAGAACTTTAAAAGTGCTCATCATTGGAAAACGTTCTTCGGGGCGAAAACTCT
CAAGGATCTTACCGCTGTTGAGATCCAGTTCGATGTAACCCACTCGTGCACCCAACTGATCTTCAGCATC
TTTTACTTTCACCAGCGTTTCTGGGTGAGCAAAAACAGGAAGGCAAAATGCCGCAAAAAAGGGAATAAGG
GCGACACGGAAATGTTGAATACTCATACTCTTCCTTTTTCAATATTATTGAAGCATTTATCAGGGTTATT
GTCTCATGAGCGGATACATATTTGAATGTATTTAGAAAAATAAACAAATAGGGGTTCCGCGCACATTTCC
CCGAAAAGTGCCACCTGACGTCGACGGATCGGGAGATCAACTTGTTTATTGCAGCTTATAATGGTTACAA
ATAAAGCAATAGCATCACAAATTTCACAAATAAAGCATTTTTTTCACTGCATTCTAGTTGTGGTTTGTCC
AAACTCATCAATGTATCTTATCATGTCTGGATCAACTGGATAACTCAAGCTAACCAAAATCATCCCAAAC
TTCCCACCCCATACCCTATTACCACTGCCAATTACCTGTGGTTTCATTTACTCTAAACCTGTGATTCCTC
TGAATTATTTTCATTTTAAAGAAATTGTATTTGTTAAATATGTACTACAAACTTAGTAGTTGGAAGGGCT
AATTCACTCCCAAAGAAGACAAGATATCCTTGATCTGTGGATCTACCACACACAAGGCTACTTCCCTGAT
TAGCAGAACTACACACCAGGGCCAGGGGTCAGATATCCACTGACCTTTGGATGGTGCTACAAGCTAGTAC
CAGTTGAGCCAGATAAGGTAGAAGAGGCCAATAAAGGAGAGAACACCAGCTTGTTACACCCTGTGAGCCT
GCATGGGATGGATGACCCGGAGAGAGAAGTGTTAGAGTGGAGGTTTGACAGCCGCCTAGCATTTCATCAC
GTGGCCCGAGAGCTGCATCCGGAGTACTTCAAGAACTGCTGATATCGAGCTTGCTACAAGGGACTTTCCG
CTGGGGACTTTCCAGGGAGGCGTGGCCTGGGCGGGACTGGGGAGTGGCGAGCCCTCAGATCCTGCATATA
AGCAGCTGCTTTTTGCCTGTACTGGGTCTCTCTGGTTAGACCAGATCTGAGCCTGGGAGCTCTCTGGCTA
ACTAGGGAACCCACTGCTTAAGCCTCAATAAAGCTTGCCTTGAGTGCTTCAAGTAGTGTGTGCCCGTCTG
TTGTGTGACTCTGGTAACTAGAGATCCCTCAGACCCTTTTAGTCAGTGTGGAAAATCTCTAGCAGTGGCG
CCCGAACAGGGACTTGAAAGCGAAAGGGAAACCAGAGGAGCTCTCTCGACGCAGGACTCGGCTTGCTGAA
GCGCGCACGGCAAGAGGCGAGGGGCGGCGACTGGTGAGTACGCCAAAAATTTTGACTAGCGGAGGCTAGA
AGGAGAGAGATGGGTGCGAGAGCGTCAGTATTAAG
